Addgene plasmid #64321: pTub-Wg
Purpose: Expresses Drosophila Wingless protein under the tubulin promotor
Depositing lab: Roel Nusse. Depositing organization: Stanford University. Publication: Lipid-independent secretion of a Drosophila Wnt protein. Ching W, Hang HC, Nusse R. J Biol Chem. 2008 Jun 20;283(25):17092-8. doi: 10.1074/jbc.M802059200. Epub 2008 Apr 22. PubMed 18430724.
Backbone
  Vector backbone: pCaSpeR4
  Backbone size w/o insert (bp): 12500
  Total vector size (bp): 12000
  Modifications to backbone: alpha-1 tubulin promoter
  Vector type: Drosophila Expression
Growth in bacteria
  Bacterial resistance: Ampicillin, 100 μg/mL
  Growth temperature: 37°C
  Growth strain: XL1 Blue
  Copy number: Unknown
Gene/Insert
  Gene/Insert name: Wingless (alt name: Wg)
  Species: D. melanogaster (fly)
  Entrez Gene: wg (a.k.a. Dmel_CG4889, Br, CG4889, D.int-1, DWint-1, DWnt-1, Dint-1, Dm Wg, Dm-1, Dmel\CG4889, Dwnt-1, Gla, I, Sp, WG, WNT, Wg, Wnt, Wnt-1, Wnt1, dWnt, fg, int-1, l(2)02657, l(2)SH1281, l(2)SH2 1281, l(2)rO727, l(2)wg, spd, wgl, wnt, wnt1)
  Promoter: alpha-1 tubulin promoter
  Cloning method: Unknown
  Sequencing primers: 5′ pCasper-F (5'-gggttttattaacttacat-3'); 3′ SV40-splice-R2 (5'-CACAAACAATTAGAATCAGTAG-3')
Terms and licenses: Academic/Nonprofit Terms; Industry Terms: Not Available to Industry
How to cite: pTub-Wg was a gift from Roel Nusse (Addgene plasmid # 64321 ; http://n2t.net/addgene:64321 ; RRID:Addgene_64321)
