[The description below was written by a language model from this plasmid's Addgene catalogue record and the feature table of its GenBank file.]
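Description:
pTub-Wg is a Drosophila expression plasmid built on the pCaSpeR4 backbone, into which an alpha-1 tubulin promoter has been added to drive the Drosophila melanogaster wingless (wg) gene. Wingless is the fly Wnt-1 orthologue, a secreted signalling protein, and the alpha-1 tubulin promoter is a strong, broadly active promoter that gives constitutive expression in fly cells. pCaSpeR4 is generally known as a P-element transformation vector carrying a mini-white eye-colour marker between P-element ends, which would make derivatives suitable for germline transformation as well as for transfection of cultured cells. However, the record does not itself list these elements, so their presence here is inferred from the backbone name only. The 3′ sequencing primer name suggests an SV40-derived splice/polyadenylation region downstream of the insert, but this too is not annotated. No epitope tags, reporters or mutations in the insert are recorded.

In bacteria the plasmid is selected with ampicillin; its copy number is listed as unknown and the origin of replication is not stated. The catalogue sizes are approximate and internally inconsistent, with the backbone without insert given as about 12.5 kb and the total as about 12 kb. The accompanying sequence record covers only a fragment of roughly 1.1 kb and carries no annotated features, so it does not confirm the layout of the construct. The associated publication concerns lipid-independent secretion of a Drosophila Wnt protein, consistent with use of this plasmid to produce Wingless for studies of Wnt secretion and signalling.
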