LOCUS       Exported 1123 bp ds-DNA linear SYN 21-MAY-2021
DEFINITION  Expresses Drosophila Wingless protein under the tubulin promotor.
ACCESSION   .
VERSION     .
KEYWORDS    pTub-Wg
SOURCE      synthetic DNA construct
  ORGANISM  synthetic DNA construct
REFERENCE   1 (bases 1 to 1123)
  AUTHORS   Ching W, Hang HC, Nusse R
  TITLE     Lipid-independent secretion of a Drosophila Wnt protein.
  JOURNAL   J Biol Chem. 2008 Jun 20;283(25):17092-8. doi:
            10.1074/jbc.M802059200. Epub 2008 Apr 22.
  PUBMED    18430724
REFERENCE   2 (bases 1 to 1123)
  AUTHORS   .
  TITLE     Direct Submission
  JOURNAL   Exported May 21, 2021 from SnapGene Server 1.1.58
            http://www.snapgene.com
FEATURES             Location/Qualifiers
     source          1..1123
                     /organism="synthetic DNA construct"
                     /mol_type="other DNA"
ORIGIN
        1 ttatacactt aaaaatttta tatttacctt agagctttaa atctctgtag gtagtttgtc
       61 caattatgtc acaccacaga agtaaggttc cttcacaaag atcctctaga gcttacagac
      121 acgtgtagat gacctttttg gtccgacaca gcttgcactt cacctcgcag caccagtgga
      181 atgtgcaggc gcaccgctcc acaacgacga cctcgtctcg ccgatagcca cgcccacagc
      241 acatcagccc acagccgtcg acgcccagcg aggtctcatt gcactggcgg ccatgggttc
      301 ccaggatgcc ctgccgcagg ttcttctcgc agaagctcgg cgaaggctcc agatagacaa
      361 ggtccttcga gccgggtggc ttgtgctcgg gattgtgcgg gttcagttgg aagtgatatc
      421 tattatgctt gcgtccctga cgacgtccat ttcgtccgcc cctttgacca gcctggggca
      481 aactgttggg cgacggcatg ttcgggtgat ggatcttgct gatcgggtgg ctgttctcta
      541 gcaggatgtc cggcatatgg tcgttcagca tacgctcctc ctcctcgccg tagaccagac
      601 cagactgcgg aataatcagg ccgttggagc ccacggaatt cgagccggct gcattcggac
      661 taactggggc cagagcgttg gtggcccgga gactgttggt cacttgcacg cgggtggctc
      721 catcgaagcg ggccttcaga ttgtcgccaa tcacacggaa gttggccagt cgcatccagc
      781 aggtcttcac tgtacacgat ccggacatgc catggcattt gcactcctgt cgcatctccg
      841 cttggacgtg cgctcgaccc gcctcgttgt tgtgcagatt catcttctcg cgcagattgc
      901 gacccctctc gccggtatcg acgaattccc gggagaactt gaacccgaat ccgatgttgt
      961 cggagcagcc gccccactcc caatcccgca cgccggccac actgcccgcc tggtggttcg
     1021 cttgtggaga tctcgactgg tggctgtagt cgcaggtgca ggactctatc gttccttcac
     1081 tgcaggccct ggcaatcgag tgggtcaccg ccgcgctggt gat
//
