>Addgene plasmid #64321 | pTub-Wg | addgene partial sequence | sequence record 112386 | pCasper-F 5'-gggttttattaacttacat-3'
TGAATTCAAGCTTGCACAGGTCCTGTTCGATAACGTCGTACTCGGGAATCACCTTTAACTTGTCCGCTAT
TGGGTATTTGTCCTTAAACACATTCGTAATCTCTCCCACAATCATTGCCCTGGCCTCTGCAATGTAAAAA
GTATTTATAAAATATCGCTGGCTCTAAAGGAAACATATTAATCAAAGTATTGAGGCTTTATCAATCTAAC
ATTTACAAGTAGTCAGACCACAATTTTTAGACTGCACTTCTGCGTAAGTAAATGAAATGAAATGGTGACC
TACTCTTGGGTAGCCGTACTGTTATATGCTGACGAGCCTTCACCTGGGCCTGCTTTTTCTCCTGTTTCGT
CTGATGCGTCGGATGCGGCTGGACTGGCTGATTGTTGGGATTGGGTTTTGGATGCTGCTCCGAAAGGTGG
GCCACAGCTTTTGCGATGGTGGTGCCCACTATGCGGTTGCTGCAGGAACTACAGCTGAATGTTCGCTTTA
TTGTCTGCAGCTCCTGGGGCTGGACGAAGGCCACGCCCTCACCCGGTGCGGCCATCTCCTGCGGCAAAAC
GTATGTGGGATTCCTGTCCAAGTAGCTCTCGATGCCCACCATAATGCGCTCCAGCAGGTTGGCCAGGTGC
GGGTCTAGCTGCGGCGGATTCGTCGTCTGGTTCACTGAGTTTAGGGTCTGCAGAAAGAAGTGTGCCTCCA
TGGTAAGCGGATTCATCTGCACGATCAGCGGGCTTTAGTCTAAAAATTCGAATGATACAAACTCGTACTC
ACGTAAAGCAGTTTGTTTGGCATCATCTCGGCCATCGTCTTATTCTTCTTCGTGGCCTTTGTTACCGGAG
CGGCTATGTTGGGCGCGGTGGAGCCCGGAAGCTGAAAGGTTAATCGAATGCGTTAACTTTTCTGCAACTC
GAAAGTTTGCCGCCTTTGTTCGACTGCCAATAACTGTTGATTCGAA
