>Addgene plasmid #64321 | pTub-Wg | addgene partial sequence | sequence record 112387 | pCasper-R 5'-GTCGGCAAGAGACATCCACT-3'
AGTGCGAGTGAAAGGAATAGTATTCTGAGTGTCGTATTGAGTCTGAGTGAGACAGCGATATGATTGTTGA
TTAACCCTTAGCATGTCCGTGGGGTTTGAATTAACTCATAATATTAATTAGACGAAATTATTTTTAAAGT
TTTATTTTTAATAATTTGCGAGTACGCAAAGCTTGGCTGCAGGTCGACCTCGAGGCCTTCTAGTGGATCC
AGACATGATAAGATACATTGATGAGTTTGGACAAACCACAACTAGAATGCAGTGAAAAAAATGCTTTATT
TGTGAAATTTGTGATGCTATTGCTTTATTTGTAACCATTATAAGCTGCAATAAACAAGTTAACAACAACA
ATTGCATTCATTTTATGTTTCAGGTTCAGGGGGAGGTGTGGGAGGTTTTTTAAAGCAAGTAAAACCTCTA
CAAATGTGGTATGGCTGATTATGATCTCTAGTCAAGGCACTATACATCAAATATTTTTCCATAATTTTCT
TGTATAGCAGTGCAGCTTTTTCCTTTGTGGTGTAAATAGCAAAGCAAGCAAGAGTTCTATTACTAAACAC
AGCATGACTCAAAAAACTTAGCAATTCTGAAGGAAAGTCCTTGGGGTCTTCTACCTTTCTCTTCTTTTTT
GGAGGAGTAGAATGTTGAGAGTCAGCAGTAGCCTCATCATCACTAGATGGCATTTCTTCTGAGCAAAACA
GGTTTTCCTCATTAAAGGCATTCCACCACTGCTCCCATTCATCAGTTCCATAGGTTGGAATCTAAAATAC
ACAAACAATTAGAATCAGTAGTTTAACACATTATACACTTAAAAATTTTATATTTACCTTAGAGCTTTAA
ATCTCTGTAGGTAGTTTGTC
